>Addgene plasmid #63262 | pFusX1-44 | depositor partial sequence | sequence record 105042 | pFusX1_GGT
AGTCTTAAGCGTCTCCCCCTGAACCTGACCCCGGACCAAGTGGTGGCTATCGCCAGCAACAATGGCGGCA
AGCAAGCGCTCGAAACGGTGCAGCGGCTGTTGCCGGTGCTGTGCCAGGACCATGGCCTGACCCCGGACCA
AGTGGTGGCTATCGCCAGCAACAATGGCGGCAAGCAAGCGCTCGAAACGGTGCAGCGGCTGTTGCCGGTG
CTGTGCCAGGACCATGGCCTGACCCCGGACCAAGTGGTGGCTATCGCCAGCAACGGTGGCGGCAAGCAAG
CGCTCGAAACGGTGCAGCGGCTGTTGCCGGTGCTGTGCCAGGACCATGGCCTGACGAGACGTC
