>Addgene plasmid #63262 | pFusX1-44 | depositor partial sequence | sequence record 105043 | FusX1
CGTCTCCCCCTGACCCCGGACCAAGTGGTGGCTATCGAGACCGGCGCCGCTACGGGCGCGTCCCATTCGC
CATTCAGGCTGCGCAACTGTTGGGAAGGGCGATCGGTGCGGGCTCTTCGCTATTACGCCAGCTGGCGAAA
GGGGGATGTGCTGCAAGGCGATTAAGTTGGGAACGCCAGGGTTTTCCCAGTCACGACGTTGTAAAACGAC
GGCCAGTGAGCGCGCGTAATCGACTCACTATAGGGCGAATTGGGTACCGGGCCCCCCCTCGAGGTCCTCC
AGCTTTTGTTCCCTTTAGTGAGGGTTAATTGCGCGCTTGGCGTAATCATGGTCATAGCTGTTTCCTGTGT
GAAATTGTTATCCGCTCACAATTCCACACAACATACGAGCCGGAAGCATAAAGTGTAAAGCCTGGGGTGC
CTAATGAGTGAGCTAACTCACATTAATTGCGTTGCGCTCACTGCCCGCTTTCCACCGGTGGTCTCTGGCG
GCAAGCAAGCGCTCGAAACGGTGCAGCGGCTGTTGCCGGTGCTGTGCCAGGACCATGGCCTGACGAGACG
TCTAGACCAGCCAGGACAGAAATGCCTCGACTTCGCTGCTACCCAAGGTTGCCGGGTGACGCACACCGTG
GAAACGGATGAAGGCACGAACCCAGTGGACATAAGCCTGTTCGGTTCGTAAGCTGTAATGCAAGTAGCGT
ATGCGCTCACGCAACTGGTCCAGAACCTTGACCGAACGCAGCGGTGGTAACGGCGCAGTGGCGGTTTTCA
TGGCTTGTTATGACTGTTTTTTTGGGGTACAGTCTATGCCTCGGGCATCCAAGCAGCAAGCGCGTTACGC
CGTGGGTCGATGTTTGATGTTATGGAGCAGCAACGATGTTACGCAGCAGGGCAGTCGCCCTAAAACAAAG
TTAAACATTATGAGGGAAGCGGTGATCGCCGAAGTATCGACTCAACTATCAGAGGTAGTTGGCGTCATCG
AGCGCCATCTCGAACCGACGTTGCTGGCCGTACATTTGTACGGCTCCGCAGTGGATGGCGGCCTGAAGCC
ACACAGTGATATTGATTTGCTGGTTACGGTGACCGTAAGGCTTGATGAAACAACGCGGCGAGCTTTGATC
AACGACCTTTTGGAAACTTCGGCTTCCCCTGGAGAGAGCGAGATTCTCCGCGCTGTAGAAGTCACCATTG
TTGTGCACGACGACATCATTCCGTGGCGTTATCCAGCTAAGCGCGAACTGCAATTTGGAGAATGGCAGCG
CAATGACATTCTTGCAGGTATCTTCGAGCCAGCCACGATCGACATTGATCTGGCTATCTTGCTGACAAAA
GCAAGAGAACATAGCGTTGCCTTGGTAGGTCCAGCGGCGGAGGAACTCTTTGATCCGGTTCCTGAACAGG
ATCTATTTGAGGCGCTAAATGAAACCTTAACGCTATGGAACTCGCCGCCCGACTGGGCTGGCGATGAGCG
AAATGTAGTGCTTACGTTGTCCCGCATTTGGTACAGCGCAGTAACCGGCAAAATCGCGCCGAAGGATGTC
GCTGCCGACTGGGCAATGGAGCGCCTGCCGGCCCAGTATCAGCCCGTCATACTTGAAGCTAGACAGGCTT
ATCTTGGACAAGAAGAAGATCGCTTGGCCTCGCGCGCAGATCAGTTGGAAGAATTTGTCCACTACGTGAA
AGGCGAGATCACCAAGGTAGTCGGCAAATAACCCTCGAGCCACCCATGACCAAAATCCCTTAACGTGAGT
TACGCGTCGTTCCACTGAGCGTCAGACCCCGTAGAAAAGATCAAAGGATCTTCTTGAGATCCTTTTTTTC
TGCGCGTAATCTGCTGCTTGCAAACAAAAAAACCACCGCTACCAGCGGTGGTTTGTTTGCCGGATCAAGA
GCTACCAACTCTTTTTCCGAAGGTAACTGGCTTCAGCAGAGCGCAGATACCAAATACTGTCCTTCTAGTG
TAGCCGTAGTTAGGCCACCACTTCAAGAACTCTGTAGCACCGCCTACATACCTCGCTCTGCTAATCCTGT
TACCAGTGGCTGCTGCCAGTGGCGATAAGTCGTGTCTTACCGGGTTGGACTCAAGACGATAGTTACCGGA
TAAGGCGCAGCGGTCGGGCTGAACGGGGGGTTCGTGCACACAGCCCAGCTTGGAGCGAACGACCTACACC
GAACTGAGATACCTACAGCGTGAGCATTGAGAAAGCGCCACGCTTCCCGAAGGGAGAAAGGCGGACAGGT
ATCCGGTAAGCGGCAGGGTCGGAACAGGAGAGCGCACGAGGGAGCTTCCAGGGGGAAACGCCTGGTATCT
TTATAGTCCTGTCGGGTTTCGCCACCTCTGACTTGAGCGTCGATTTTTGTGATGCTCGTCAGGGGGGCGG
AGCCTATGGAAAAACGCCAGCAACGCGGCCTTTTTACGGTTCCTGGCCTTTTGCTGGCCTTTTGCTCACA
TGTTCTTTCCTGCGTTATCCCCTGATTCTGTGGATAACCGTATTACCGCCTTTGAGTGAGCTGATACCGC
TCGCCGCAGCCGAACGACCGAGCGCAGCGAGTCAGTGAGCGAGGAAGCGGAAGAGCGCCCAATACGCAAA
CCGCCTCTCCCCGCGCGTTGGCCGATTCATTAATGCAGCTGGCACGACAGGTTTCCCGACTGGAAAGCGG
GCAGTGAGCGCAACGCAATTAATACGCGTACCGCTAGCCAGGAAGAGTTTGTAGAAACGCAAAAAGGCCA
TCCGTCAGGATGGCCTTCTGCTTAGTTTGATGCCTGGCAGTTTATGGCGGGCGTCCTGCCCGCCACCCTC
CGGGCCGTTGCTTCACAACGTTCAAATCCGCTCCCGGCGGATTTGTCCTACTCAGGAGAGCGTTCACCGA
CAAACAACAGATAAAACGAAAGGCCCAGTCTTCCGACTGAGCCTTTCGTTTTATTTGATGCCTGGCAGTT
CCCTACTCTCGCGTTAACGCTAGCATGGATGTTTTCCCAGTCACGACGTTGTAAAACGACGGCCAGTCTT
AAG
