>Addgene plasmid #63262 | pFusX1-44 | addgene partial sequence | sequence record 111164 | pCR8_R1 5'-cgaaccgaacaggcttatgt-3'
CGTCACCCGGCAACCTTGGGTAGCAGCGAAGTCGAGGCATTTCTGTCCTGGCTGGTCTAGACGTCTCGTC
AGGCCATGGTCCTGGCACAGCACCGGCAACAGCCGCTGCACCGTTTCGAGCGCTTGCTTGCCGCCACCGT
TGCTGGCGATAGCCACCACTTGGTCCGGGGTCAGGCCATGGTCCTGGCACAGCACCGGCAACAGCCGCTG
CACCGTTTCGAGCGCTTGCTTGCCGCCATTGTTGCTGGCGATAGCCACCACTTGGTCCGGGGTCAGGCCA
TGGTCCTGGCACAGCACCGGCAACAGCCGCTGCACCGTTTCGAGCGCTTGCTTGCCGCCATTGTTGCTGG
CGATAGCCACCACTTGGTCCGGGGTCAGGTTCAGGGGGAGACGCTTAAGACTGGCCGTCGTTTTACAACG
TCGTGACTGGGAAAACATCCATGCTAGCGTTAACGCGAGAGTAGGGAACTGCCAGGCATCAAATAAAACG
AAAGGCTCAGTCGGAAGACTGGGCCTTTCGTTTTATCTGTTGTTTGTCGGTGAACGCTCTCCTGAGTAGG
ACAAATCCGCCGGGAGCGGATTTGAACGTTGTGAAGCAACGGCCCGGAAGGGGTGGCGGGCAGGACGCCC
GCCAT
