[The description below was written by a language model from this plasmid's Addgene catalogue record.]
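Description:
pFusX1-44 is a component plasmid from the FusX TALE assembly system, a library-based scheme designed to build TALE repeat arrays in a single step. It is built on the FusX1 backbone (about 3 kb without insert), is maintained in E. coli as a high-copy plasmid, and is selected with spectinomycin. The record does not name the origin of replication or list any other backbone features, and no feature table is available.

The insert is a synthetic, pre-assembled trimer of TALE repeats carrying the repeat variable diresidues NN, NN and NG, which occupy positions 1 to 3 of the final TALE array. Under the standard TALE recognition code, NN preferentially reads guanine and NG reads thymine, so this module specifies the triplet GGT, as reflected in its alternative name X1_GGT. The trimer was placed in the backbone by restriction cloning at BsaI sites that were destroyed in the process. BsaI is a type IIS enzyme typical of Golden Gate-style construction.

The plasmid is not an expression construct. The record lists no promoter, nuclease domain or tag, and the plasmid serves only as a donor of a defined repeat block. In use, it would be chosen from the position 1 to 3 library when the target sequence begins with GGT. It is then combined with modules covering the later RVD positions and a receiving vector to generate a full-length TALEN or other TALE fusion for genome editing. The record does not describe how the module is released and joined during that assembly.
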