Addgene plasmid #63262: pFusX1-44
Purpose: Encodes RVD positions 1-3 in TALEN assembly
Depositing lab: Stephen Ekker. Depositing organization: Mayo Foundation for Medical Education and Research. Publication: FusX: A rapid one-step TALE assembly system for genome science. Ma AC, McNulty MS, Tanya PL, Jarryd CM, Martinez-Galvez G, Argue DP, Lee HB, Urban MD, Bullard CE, Blackburn PR, Man TK, Clark KJ, Ekker SC. Hum Gene Ther. 2016 Jun;27(6):451-63. doi: 10.1089/hum.2015.172 PubMed 26854857.
Backbone
  Vector backbone: FusX1
  Backbone size w/o insert (bp): 3013
  Vector type: TALEN
Growth in bacteria
  Bacterial resistance: Spectinomycin, 50 μg/mL
  Growth temperature: 37°C
  Growth strain: DH5alpha
  Copy number: High Copy
Gene/Insert
  Gene/Insert name: NN NN NG (alt name: X1_GGT)
  Species: Synthetic
  Mutation: none
  Cloning method: Restriction Enzyme; 5′ cloning site BsaI (destroyed during cloning); 3′ cloning site BsaI (destroyed during cloning)
  Sequencing primers: 5′ pCR8_F1; 3′ pCR8_R1
Terms and licenses: Academic/Nonprofit Terms; Industry Terms: Not Available to Industry
How to cite: pFusX1-44 was a gift from Stephen Ekker (Addgene plasmid # 63262 ; http://n2t.net/addgene:63262 ; RRID:Addgene_63262)
